>Addgene plasmid #205523 | pFH2.7_Gag-dZF2-MCP-P2A-eGFP | addgene full sequence | sequence record 408764 | Addgene NGS Result
GACGGATCGGGAGATCTCCCGATCCCCTATGGTGCACTCTCAGTACAATCTGCTCTGATGCCGCATAGTT
AAGCCAGTATCTGCTCCCTGCTTGTGTGTTGGAGGTCGCTGAGTAGTGCGCGAGCAAAATTTAAGCTACA
ACAAGGCAAGGCTTGACCGACAATTGCATGAAGAATCTGCTTAGGGTTAGGCGTTTTGCGCTGCTTCGCG
ATGTACGGGCCAGATATACGCGTTGACATTGATTATTGACTAGTTATTAATAGTAATCAATTACGGGGTC
ATTAGTTCATAGCCCATATATGGAGTTCCGCGTTACATAACTTACGGTAAATGGCCCGCCTGGCTGACCG
CCCAACGACCCCCGCCCATTGACGTCAATAATGACGTATGTTCCCATAGTAACGCCAATAGGGACTTTCC
ATTGACGTCAATGGGTGGAGTATTTACGGTAAACTGCCCACTTGGCAGTACATCAAGTGTATCATATGCC
AAGTACGCCCCCTATTGACGTCAATGACGGTAAATGGCCCGCCTGGCATTATGCCCAGTACATGACCTTA
TGGGACTTTCCTACTTGGCAGTACATCTACGTATTAGTCATCGCTATTACCATGGTGATGCGGTTTTGGC
AGTACATCAATGGGCGTGGATAGCGGTTTGACTCACGGGGATTTCCAAGTCTCCACCCCATTGACGTCAA
TGGGAGTTTGTTTTGGCACCAAAATCAACGGGACTTTCCAAAATGTCGTAACAACTCCGCCCCATTGACG
CAAATGGGCGGTAGGCGTGTACGGTGGGAGGTCTATATAAGCAGAGCTCTCTGGCTAACTAGAGAACCCA
CTGCTTACTGGCTTATCGAAATTAATACGACTCACTATAGGGAGACCCAAGCTGGCTAGCGTTTAAACTT
AAGCTTGGTACCGCCACCATGGGTGCGAGAGCGTCAGTATTAAGCGGGGGAGAATTAGATCGATGGGAAA
AAATTCGGTTAAGGCCAGGGGGAAAGAAAAAATATAAATTAAAACATATAGTATGGGCAAGCAGGGAGCT
AGAACGATTCGCAGTTAATCCTGGCCTGTTAGAAACATCAGAAGGCTGTAGACAAATACTGGGACAGCTA
CAACCATCCCTTCAGACAGGATCAGAAGAACTTAGATCATTATATAATACAGTAGCAACCCTCTATTGTG
TGCATCAAAGGATAGAGATAAAAGACACCAAGGAAGCTTTAGACAAGATAGAGGAAGAGCAAAACAAAAG
TAAGAAAAAAGCACAGCAAGCAGCAGCTGACACAGGACACAGCAATCAGGTCAGCCAAAATTACCCTATA
GTGCAGAACATCCAGGGGCAAATGGTACATCAGGCCATATCACCTAGAACTTTAAATGCATGGGTAAAAG
TAGTAGAAGAGAAGGCTTTCAGCCCAGAAGTGATACCCATGTTTTCAGCATTATCAGAAGGAGCCACCCC
ACAAGATTTAAACACCATGCTAAACACAGTGGGGGGACATCAAGCAGCCATGCAAATGTTAAAAGAGACC
ATCAATGAGGAAGCTGCAGAATGGGATAGAGTGCATCCAGTGCATGCAGGGCCTATTGCACCAGGCCAGA
TGAGAGAACCAAGGGGAAGTGACATAGCAGGAACTACTAGTACCCTTCAGGAACAAATAGGATGGATGAC
ACATAATCCACCTATCCCAGTAGGAGAAATCTATAAAAGATGGATAATCCTGGGATTAAATAAAATAGTA
AGAATGTATAGCCCT
[222 nt withheld, positions 1766-1987]
GGGGGACCCGGCCATAAAGCAAGAGTTTTGGCTGAAGCAATGAGCCAAGTAACAAATCCAGCTACCATAA
TGATACAGAAAGGCAATTTTAGGAACCAAAGAAAGACTGTTAAGTGTTTCAATTGTGGCAAAGAAGGGCA
CATAGCCAAAAATTGCAGGGCCCCTAGGAAAAAGGGCGTTGCTTCAAACTTTACTCAGTTCGTGCTCGTG
GACAATGGTGGGACAGGGGATGTGACAGTGGCTCCTTCTAATTTCGCTAATGGGGTGGCAGAGTGGATCA
GCTCCAACTCACGGAGCCAGGCCTACAAGGTGACATGCAGCGTCAGGCAGTCTAGTGCCCAGAAGAGAAA
GTATACCATCAAGGTGGAGGTCCCCAAAGTGGCTACCCAGACAGTGGGCGGAGTCGAACTGCCTGTCGCC
GCTTGGAGGTCCTACCTGAACATGGAGCTCACTATCCCAATTTTCGCTACCAATTCTGACTGTGAACTCA
TCGTGAAGGCAATGCAGGGGCTCCTCAAAGACGGTAATCCTATCCCTTCCGCCATCGCCGCTAACTCAGG
TATCTACACTGAGAGACAGGCTAATTTTTTAGGGAAGATCTGGCCTTCCCACAAGGGAAGGCCAGGGAAT
TTTCTTCAGAGCAGACCAGAGCCAACAGCCCCACCAGAAGAGAGCTTCAGGTTTGGGGAAGAGACAACAA
CTCCCTCTCAGAAGCAGGAGCCGATAGACAAGGAACTGTATCCTTTAGCTTCCCTCAGATCACTCTTTGG
CAGCGACCCCTCGTCACAAGCTACTAACTTCAGCCTGCTGAAGCAGGCTGGAGACGTGGAGGAGAACCCT
GGACCTATGAGCAAGGGCGAGGAGCTGTTCACCGGGGTGGTGCCCATCCTGGTCGAGCTGGACGGCGACG
TAAACGGCCACAAGTTCAGCGTGTCCGGCGAGGGCGAGGGCGATGCCACCTACGGCAAGCTGACCCTGAA
GTTCATCTGCACCACCGGCAAGCTGCCCGTGCCCTGGCCCACCCTCGTGACCACCCTGACCTACGGCGTG
CAGTGCTTCAGCCGCTACCCCGACCACATGAAGCAGCACGACTTCTTCAAGTCCGCCATGCCCGAAGGCT
ACGTCCAGGAGCGCACCATCTTCTTCAAGGACGACGGCAACTACAAGACCCGCGCCGAGGTGAAGTTCGA
GGGCGACACCCTGGTGAACCGCATCGAGCTGAAGGGCATCGACTTCAAGGAGGACGGCAACATCCTGGGG
CACAAGCTGGAGTACAACTACAACAGCCACAACGTCTATATCATGGCCGACAAGCAGAAGAACGGCATCA
AGGTGAACTTCAAGATCCGCCACAACATCGAGGACGGCAGCGTGCAGCTCGCCGACCACTACCAGCAGAA
CACCCCCATCGGCGACGGCCCCGTGCTGCTGCCCGACAACCACTACCTGAGCACCCAGTCCGCCCTGAGC
AAAGACCCCAACGAGAAGCGCGATCACATGGTCCTGCTGGAGTTCGTGACCGCCGCCGGGATCACTCACG
GCATGGACGAGCTGTACAAGTAAGGGCCCGTTTAAACCCGCTGATCAGCCTCGACTGTGCCTTCTAGTTG
CCAGCCATCTGTTGTTTGCCCCTCCCCCGTGCCTTCCTTGACCCTGGAAGGTGCCACTCCCACTGTCCTT
TCCTAATAAAATGAGGAAATTGCATCGCATTGTCTGAGTAGGTGTCATTCTATTCTGGGGGGTGGGGTGG
GGCAGGACAGCAAGGGGGAGGATTGGGAAGACAATAGCAGGCATGCTGGGGATGCGGTGGGCTCTATGGC
TTCTGAGGCGGAAAGAACCAGCTGGGGCTCTAGGGGGTATCCCC
[124 nt withheld, positions 3852-3975]
C
[91 nt withheld, positions 3977-4067]
A
[49 nt withheld, positions 4069-4117]
CCTTTGACGTTGGAGTCCACGTTCTTT
[37 nt withheld, positions 4145-4181]
ACCCTATCTCGGTCTATTCTTTTGATTTATAAGGGATTTTGCCGATTTCGGCCTATTGGTTAAAAAATGA
GCTGATTTAACAAAAATTTAACGCGAATTAATTCTGTGGAATGTGTGTCAGTTAGGGTGTGGAAAGTCCC
CAGGCTCCCCAGCAGGCAGAAGTATGCAAAGCATGCATCTCAATTAGTCAGCAACCAGGTGTGGAAAGTC
CCCAGGCTCCCCAGCAGGCAGAAGTATGCAAAGCATGCATCTCAATTAGTCAGCAACCATAGTCCCGCCC
CTAACTCCGCCCATCCCGCCCCTAACTCCGCCCAGTTCCGCCCATTCTCCGCCCCATGGCTGACTAATTT
TTTTTATTTATGCAGAGGCCGAGGCCGCCTCTGCCTCTGAGCTATTCCAGAAGTAGTGAGGAGGCTTTTT
TGGAGGCCTAGGCTTTTGCAAAAAGCTCCCGGGAGCTTGTATATCCATTTTCGGATCTGATCAAGAGACA
GGATGAGGATCGTTTCGCATGATTGAACAAGATGGATTGCACGCAGGTTCTCCGGCCGCTTGGGTGGAGA
GGCTATTCGGCTATGACTGGGCACAACAGACAATCGGCTGCTCTGATGCCGCCGTGTTCCGGCTGTCAGC
GCAGGGGCGCCCGGTTCTTTTTGTCAAGACCGACCTGTCCGGTGCCCTGAATGAACTGCAGGACGAGGCA
GCGCGGCTATCGTGGCTGGCCACGACGGGCGTTCCTTGCGCAGCTGTGCTCGACGTTGTCACTGAAGCGG
GAAGGGACTGGCTGCTATTGGGCGAAGTGCCGGGGCAGGATCTCCTGTCATCTCACCTTGCTCCTGCCGA
GAAAGTATCCATCATGGCTGATGCAATGCGGCGGCTGCATACGCTTGATCCGGCTACCTGCCCATTCGAC
CACCAAGCGAAACATCGCATCGAGCGAGCACGTACTCGGATGGAAGCCGGTCTTGTCGATCAGGATGATC
TGGACGAAGAGCATCAGGGGCTCGCGCCAGCCGAACTGTTCGCCAGGCTCAAGGCGCGCATGCCCGACGG
CGAGGATCTCGTCGTGACCCATGGCGATGCCTGCTTGCCGAATATCATGGTGGAAAATGGCCGCTTTTCT
GGATTCATCGACTGTGGCCGGCTGGGTGTGGCGGACCGCTATCAGGACATAGCGTTGGCTACCCGTGATA
TTGCTGAAGAGCTTGGCGGCGAATGGGCTGACCGCTTCCTCGTGCTTTACGGTATCGCCGCTCCCGATTC
GCAGCGCATCGCCTTCTATCGCCTTCTTGACGAGTTCTTCTGAGCGGGACTCTGGGGTTCGAAATGACCG
ACCAAGCGACGCCCAACCTGCCATCACGAGATTTCGATTCCACCGCCGCCTTCTATGAAAGGTTGGGCTT
CGGAATCGTTTTCCGGGACGCCGGCTGGATGATCCTCCAGCGCGGGGATCTCATGCTGGAGTTCTTCGCC
CACCCCAACTTGTTTATTGCAGCTTATAATGGTTACAAATAAAGCAATAGCATCACAAATTTCACAAATA
AAGCATTTTTTTCACTGCATTCTAGTTGTGGTTTGTCCAAACTCATCAATGTATCTTATCATGTCTGTAT
ACCGTCGACCTCTAGCTAGAGCTTGGCGTAATCATGGTCATAGCTGTTTCCTGTGTGAAATTGTTATCCG
CTCACAATTCCACACAACATACGAGCCGGAAGCATAAAGTGTAAAGCCTGGGGTGCCTAATGAGTGAGCT
AACTCACATTAATTGCGTTGCGCTCACTGCCCGCTTTCCAGTCGGGAAACCTGTCGTGCCAGCTGCATTA
ATGAATCGGCCAACGCGCGGGGAGAGGCGGTTTGCGTATTGGGCGCTCTTCCGCTTCCTCGCTCACTGAC
TCGCTGCGCTCGGTCGTTCGGCTGCGGCGAGCGGTATCAGCTCACTCAAAGGCGGTAATACGGTTATCCA
CAGAATCAGGGGATAACGCAGGAAAGAACATGTGAGCAAAAGGCCAGCAAAAGGCCAGGAACCGTAAAAA
GGCCGCGTTGCTGGCGTTTTTCCATAGGCTCCGCCCCCCTGACGAGCATCACAAAAATCGACGCTCAAGT
CAGAGGTGGCGAAACCCGACAGGACTATAAAGATACCAGGCGTTTCCCCCTGGAAGCTCCCTCGTGCGCT
CTCCTGTTCCGACCCTGCCGCTTACCGGATACCTGTCCGCCTTTCTCCCTTCGGGAAGCGTGGCGCTTTC
TCATAGCTCACGCTGTAGGTATCTCAGTTCGGTGTAGGTCGTTCGCTCCAAGCTGGGCTGTGTGCACGAA
CCCCCCGTTCAGCCCGACCGCTGCGCCTTATCCGGTAACTATCGTCTTGAGTCCAACCCGGTAAGACACG
ACTTATCGCCACTGGCAGCAGCCACTGGTAACAGGATTAGCAGAGCGAGGTATGTAGGCGGTGCTACAGA
GTTCTTGAAGTGGTGGCCTAACTACGGCTACACTAGAAGAACAGTATTTGGTATCTGCGCTCTGCTGAAG
CCAGTTACCTTCGGAAAAAGAGTTGGTAGCTCTTGATCCGGCAAACAAACCACCGCTGGTAGCGGTGGTT
TTTTTGTTTGCAAGCAGCAGATTACGCGCAGAAAAAAAGGATCTCAAGAAGATCCTTTGATCTTTTCTAC
GGGGTCTGACGCTCAGTGGAACGAAAACTCACGTTAAGGGATTTTGGTCATGAGATTATCAAAAAGGATC
TTCACCTAGATCCTTTTAAATTAAAAATGAAGTTTTAAATCAATCTAAAGTATATATGAGTAAACTTGGT
CTGACAGTTACCAATGCTTAATCAGTGAGGCACCTATCTCAGCGATCTGTCTATTTCGTTCATCCATAGT
TGCCTGACTCCCCGTCGTGTAGATAACTACGATACGGGAGGGCTTACCATCTGGCCCCAGTGCTGCAATG
ATACCGCGAGACCCACGCTCACCGGCTCCAGATTTATCAGCAATAAACCAGCCAGCCGGAAGGGCCGAGC
GCAGAAGTGGTCCTGCAACTTTATCCGCCTCCATCCAGTCTATTAATTGTTGCCGGGAAGCTAGAGTAAG
TAGTTCGCCAGTTAATAGTTTGCGCAACGTTGTTGCCATTGCTACAGGCATCGTGGTGTCACGCTCGTCG
TTTGGTATGGCTTCATTCAGCTCCGGTTCCCAACGATCAAGGCGAGTTACATGATCCCCCATGTTGTGCA
AAAAAGCGGTTAGCTCCTTCGGTCCTCCGATCGTTGTCAGAAGTAAGTTGGCCGCAGTGTTATCACTCAT
GGTTATGGCAGCACTGCATAATTCTCTTACTGTCATGCCATCCGTAAGATGCTTTTCTGTGACTGGTGAG
TACTCAACCAAGTCATTCTGAGAATAGTGTATGCGGCGACCGAGTTGCTCTTGCCCGGCGTCAATACGGG
ATAATACCGCGCCACATAGCAGAACTTTAAAAGTGCTCATCATTGGAAAACGTTCTTCGGGGCGAAAACT
CTCAAGGATCTTACCGCTGTTGAGATCCAGTTCGATGTAACCCACTCGTGCACCCAACTGATCTTCAGCA
TCTTTTACTTTCACCAGCGTTTCTGGGTGAGCAAAAACAGGAAGGCAAAATGCCGCAAAAAAGGGAATAA
GGGCGACACGGAAATGTTGAATACTCATACTCTTCCTTTTTCAATATTATTGAAGCATTTATCAGGGTTA
TTGTCTCATGAGCGGATACATATTTGAATGTATTTAGAAAAATAAACAAATAGGGGTTCCGCGCACATTT
CCCCGAAAAGTGCCACCTGACGTC
Features (pLannotate 1.2.2; 23 found; start..end, strand, type, name):
     28..80      -  misc_feature   bom (fragment): basis of mobility region from pBR322
    235..614     +  enhancer       CMV enhancer: human cytomegalovirus immediate early enhancer
    615..818     +  promoter       CMV promoter: human cytomegalovirus (CMV) immediate early promoter
    814..847     +  LTR            5' LTR (truncated) (fragment): truncated 5' long terminal repeat (LTR) from HIV-1
    863..881     +  promoter       T7 promoter: promoter for bacteriophage T7 RNA polymerase
    929..2164    +  CDS            HIV-1 gag (fragment) (sequence partly withheld): gag protein from human immunodeficiency virus 1; gag
   2168..2554    +  CDS            CAPSD_BPMS2: Experimental evidence at protein level: Swiss-Prot protein existence level 1. Acts as a translational repressor of viral replicase synthesis late in infection. This latter function is the result of capsid protein interaction with an RNA hairpin which contains the replicase ribosome-binding site. From Escherichia phage MS2 (Bacteriophage MS2).
   2571..2622    +  ncRNA          HIV FE: Accession: RF00480 - HIV Ribosomal frameshift signal
   2834..3547    +  CDS            GFP (S65T): GFP (S65T) is a basic (constitutively fluorescent) green fluorescent protein published in 1995, derived from Aequorea victoria.
   3582..3806    +  polyA_signal   bGH poly(A) signal: bovine growth hormone polyadenylation signal
   3810..3831    +  promoter       SV40 promoter (fragment): SV40 enhancer and early promoter
   3852..4280    +  rep_origin     f1 ori (sequence partly withheld): f1 bacteriophage origin of replication; arrow indicates direction of (+) strand synthesis
   4294..4623    +  promoter       SV40 promoter: SV40 enhancer and early promoter
   4690..5481    +  CDS            neo: KKA2_KLEPN - Also known as kan, nptII. Experimental evidence at protein level: Swiss-Prot protein existence level 1. Resistance to kanamycin, neomycin, paromomycin, ribostamycin, butirosin and gentamicin B. From Klebsiella pneumoniae.
   5505..5663    +  CDS            ble (fragment): BLE_KLEPN - Experimental evidence at protein level: Swiss-Prot protein existence level 1. Binding protein with a strong affinity to the bleomycin family of antibiotics. Binds to CL990; an antimitotic-antibiotic compound. From Klebsiella pneumoniae.
   5658..5779    +  polyA_signal   SV40 poly(A) signal: SV40 polyadenylation signal
   5852..5868    -  protein_bind   lac operator: The lac repressor binds to the lac operator to inhibit transcription in E. coli. This inhibition can be relieved by adding lactose or isopropyl-β-D-thiogalactopyranoside (IPTG). lac repressor encoded by lacI
   5876..5906    -  promoter       lac promoter: promoter for the E. coli lac operon
   5921..5942    -  protein_bind   CAP binding site: CAP binding activates transcription in the presence of cAMP. E. coli catabolite activator protein
   5955..6047    -  CDS            lacI (fragment): lac repressor; lacI; The lac repressor binds to the lac operator to inhibit transcription in E. coli. This inhibition can be relieved by adding lactose or isopropyl-β-D-thiogalactopyranoside (IPTG).
   6230..6818    -  rep_origin     ori: high-copy-number ColE1/pMB1/pBR322/pUC origin of replication
   6989..7849    -  CDS            AmpR: β-lactamase; bla; confers resistance to ampicillin, carbenicillin, and related antibiotics
   7850..7954    -  promoter       AmpR promoter: bla
