[The description below was written by a language model from this plasmid's Addgene catalogue record and pLannotate feature annotations shown in this document.]
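Description:
pFH2.7_Gag-dZF2-MCP-P2A-eGFP is a mammalian expression plasmid of about 8 kb built on the pcDNA3.1 backbone. It is propagated in E. coli through a high-copy ColE1/pUC-type origin with ampicillin selection from the β-lactamase gene, and it also carries an f1 phage origin. The backbone retains the standard SV40 promoter-driven neomycin phosphotransferase cassette with an SV40 polyadenylation signal, which could in principle support G418 selection in mammalian cells. The catalogue entry, however, lists only eGFP as the marker.

The payload is a single open reading frame driven by the CMV immediate-early enhancer and promoter and terminated by the bGH polyadenylation signal; a T7 promoter lies just upstream of the coding region. It encodes HIV-1 Gag with the second zinc finger of the nucleocapsid domain deleted. At roughly the point where the annotated Gag sequence stops, the MS2 bacteriophage coat protein (MCP) follows. A short stretch matching the HIV frameshift region is annotated downstream of MCP, suggesting that further Gag-derived sequence follows it, though the table does not resolve this. A P2A self-cleaving peptide, named in the construct title but not annotated, then links to eGFP, so that transfected cells co-produce a separate fluorescent reporter.

Gag drives budding of virus-like particles, and MCP binds MS2 hairpin RNA. The fusion is therefore designed to redirect packaging from native viral RNA toward MS2-tagged transcripts. This fits the associated work on engineering RNA export from living cells for measurement and manipulation.
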