Addgene plasmid #205523: pFH2.7_Gag-dZF2-MCP-P2A-eGFP
Purpose: Express HIV Gag-delta-ZF2-MCP-P2A-eGFP
Depositing lab: Michael Elowitz. Depositing organization: California Institute of Technology. Publication: Engineering RNA export for measurement and manipulation of living cells. Horns F, Martinez JA, Fan C, Haque M, Linton JM, Tobin V, Santat L, Maggiolo AO, Bjorkman PJ, Lois C, Elowitz MB. Cell. 2023 Jul 10:S0092-8674(23)00689-X. doi: 10.1016/j.cell.2023.06.013. PubMed 37437570.
Backbone
  Vector backbone: pcDNA3.1
  Vector type: Mammalian Expression
  Selectable markers: eGFP
Growth in bacteria
  Bacterial resistance: Ampicillin, 100 μg/mL
  Growth temperature: 37°C
  Growth strain: NEB Stable
  Copy number: High Copy
Gene/Insert
  Gene/Insert name: Gag delta ZF2-MCP
  Species: Synthetic
  Mutation: ZF2 deleted
  Promoter: CMV
  Cloning method: Restriction Enzyme; 5′ cloning site unknown (unknown if destroyed); 3′ cloning site unknown (unknown if destroyed)
Terms and licenses: Academic/Nonprofit Terms; Industry Terms: Not Available to Industry
How to cite: pFH2.7_Gag-dZF2-MCP-P2A-eGFP was a gift from Michael Elowitz (Addgene plasmid # 205523 ; http://n2t.net/addgene:205523 ; RRID:Addgene_205523)
